Addgene plasmid #194436: pUC57-GATA1
Purpose: In Situ hybridization probes
Depositing lab: Christopher Sansam. Depositing organization: Oklahoma Medical Research Foundation. Publication: Zebrafish Rif1 impacts zygotic genome activation, replication timing, and sex determination. Masser EA, Noble TD, Siefert JC, Goins D, Sansam CG, Sansam CL. eLife 2023 (Reviewed Preprint) 12:RP87671 10.7554/eLife.87671.1.
Backbone
  Vector backbone: pUC57
  Total vector size (bp): 3277
  Vector type: In situ Hybridization
Growth in bacteria
  Bacterial resistance: Ampicillin, 100 μg/mL
  Growth temperature: 37°C
  Growth strain: DH5alpha
  Copy number: High Copy
Gene/Insert
  Gene/Insert name: GATA1a
  Species: D. rerio (zebrafish)
  Entrez Gene: gata1a (a.k.a. gata1, gta1, sb:eu551, vlt, zg1)
  Cloning method: Restriction Enzyme; 5′ cloning site HindIII (destroyed during cloning); 3′ cloning site BamHI (destroyed during cloning)
  Sequencing primers: 5′ ACC CTC ACT AAA GGG AAA CTC CTC TGA GCC TTC TCG T; 3′ ACG ACT CAC TAT AGG GCT GTG GAG AAG GGC CGT AAA C
Terms and licenses: Academic/Nonprofit Terms; Industry Terms: Not Available to Industry
Depositor comments: Please visit https://www.biorxiv.org/content/10.1101/2022.10.21.512903v1 for preprint.
How to cite: pUC57-GATA1 was a gift from Christopher Sansam (Addgene plasmid # 194436 ; http://n2t.net/addgene:194436 ; RRID:Addgene_194436)
