[The description below was written by a language model from this plasmid's Addgene catalogue record and pLannotate feature annotations shown in this document.]
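Description:
pUC57-GATA1 is a small (3,277 bp) high-copy bacterial cloning plasmid built on the pUC57 backbone and used as a template for making in situ hybridization probes against zebrafish gata1a. It is propagated in E. coli through the ColE1/pUC-type origin of replication and selected with ampicillin via the β-lactamase gene driven by its own bla promoter. The annotation also picks up the usual pUC remnants around the cloning region: the CAP binding site, lac promoter and lac operator, fragments of lacI and lacZα, and short vestiges of the pBR322 bom and rop regions. None of these plays a role in the plasmid's intended use.

The payload is a fragment of the Danio rerio gata1a gene, which was placed between the HindIII and BamHI sites of the vector; both sites were destroyed during cloning. The annotation does not label the insert itself, but it sits in the roughly 560 bp interval between a forward-facing T7 promoter and a reverse-facing T3 promoter. These convergent bacteriophage promoters flank the fragment, so in vitro transcription with one or the other RNA polymerase yields RNA from either strand, giving an antisense probe that detects the mRNA and a sense strand usable as a negative control. The record does not state which promoter gives the antisense strand, nor which part of the gata1a transcript the fragment covers. The plasmid carries no eukaryotic expression elements. It was deposited in connection with a study of zebrafish Rif1 in zygotic genome activation, replication timing and sex determination.
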