Features (pLannotate 1.2.2; 12 found; start..end, strand, type, name):
     29..133     +  promoter       AmpR promoter: bla
    134..994     +  CDS            AmpR: β-lactamase; bla; confers resistance to ampicillin, carbenicillin, and related antibiotics
   1165..1753    +  rep_origin     ori: high-copy-number ColE1/pMB1/pBR322/pUC origin of replication
   1936..2028    +  CDS            lacI (fragment): lac repressor; lacI; The lac repressor binds to the lac operator to inhibit transcription in E. coli. This inhibition can be relieved by adding lactose or isopropyl-β-D-thiogalactopyranoside (IPTG).
   2041..2062    +  protein_bind   CAP binding site: CAP binding activates transcription in the presence of cAMP. E. coli catabolite activator protein
   2077..2107    +  promoter       lac promoter: promoter for the E. coli lac operon
   2115..2131    +  protein_bind   lac operator: The lac repressor binds to the lac operator to inhibit transcription in E. coli. This inhibition can be relieved by adding lactose or isopropyl-β-D-thiogalactopyranoside (IPTG). lac repressor encoded by lacI
   2195..2213    +  promoter       T7 promoter: promoter for bacteriophage T7 RNA polymerase
   2772..2790    -  promoter       T3 promoter: promoter for bacteriophage T3 RNA polymerase
   2812..2969    +  CDS            lacZα (fragment): LacZα fragment of β-galactosidase; lacZ fragment
   2975..3074    -  misc_feature   bom (fragment): basis of mobility region from pBR322
   3176..3211    -  CDS            rop (fragment): Rop protein, which maintains plasmids at low copy number; rop
>Addgene plasmid #194436 | pUC57-GATA1 | addgene full sequence | sequence record 383162 | Addgene NGS Result
GTCAGGTGGCACTTTTCGGGGAAATGTGCGCGGAACCCCTATTTGTTTATTTTTCTAAATACATTCAAAT
ATGTATCCGCTCATGAGACAATAACCCTGATAAATGCTTCAATAATATTGAAAAAGGAAGAGTATGAGTA
TTCAACATTTCCGTGTCGCCCTTATTCCCTTTTTTGCGGCATTTTGCCTTCCTGTTTTTGCTCACCCAGA
AACGCTGGTGAAAGTAAAAGATGCTGAAGATCAGTTGGGTGCACGAGTGGGTTACATCGAACTGGATCTC
AACAGCGGTAAGATCCTTGAGAGTTTTCGCCCCGAAGAACGTTTTCCAATGATGAGCACTTTTAAAGTTC
TGCTATGTGGCGCGGTATTATCCCGTATTGACGCCGGGCAAGAGCAACTCGGTCGCCGCATACACTATTC
TCAGAATGACTTGGTTGAGTACTCACCAGTCACAGAAAAGCATCTTACGGATGGCATGACAGTAAGAGAA
TTATGCAGTGCTGCCATAACCATGAGTGATAACACTGCGGCCAACTTACTTCTGACAACGATCGGAGGAC
CGAAGGAGCTAACCGCTTTTTTGCACAACATGGGGGATCATGTAACTCGCCTTGATCGTTGGGAACCGGA
GCTGAATGAAGCCATACCAAACGACGAGCGTGACACCACGATGCCTGTAGCAATGGCAACAACGTTGCGC
AAACTATTAACTGGCGAACTACTTACTCTAGCTTCCCGGCAACAATTAATAGACTGGATGGAGGCGGATA
AAGTTGCAGGACCACTTCTGCGCTCGGCCCTTCCGGCTGGCTGGTTTATTGCTGATAAATCTGGAGCCGG
TGAGCGTGGGTCTCGCGGTATCATTGCAGCACTGGGGCCAGATGGTAAGCCCTCCCGTATCGTAGTTATC
TACACGACGGGGAGTCAGGCAACTATGGATGAACGAAATAGACAGATCGCTGAGATAGGTGCCTCACTGA
TTAAGCATTGGTAACTGTCAGACCAAGTTTACTCATATATACTTTAGATTGATTTAAAACTTCATTTTTA
ATTTAAAAGGATCTAGGTGAAGATCCTTTTTGATAATCTCATGACCAAAATCCCTTAACGTGAGTTTTCG
TTCCACTGAGCGTCAGACCCCGTAGAAAAGATCAAAGGATCTTCTTGAGATCCTTTTTTTCTGCGCGTAA
TCTGCTGCTTGCAAACAAAAAAACCACCGCTACCAGCGGTGGTTTGTTTGCCGGATCAAGAGCTACCAAC
TCTTTTTCCGAAGGTAACTGGCTTCAGCAGAGCGCAGATACCAAATACTGTTCTTCTAGTGTAGCCGTAG
TTAGGCCACCACTTCAAGAACTCTGTAGCACCGCCTACATACCTCGCTCTGCTAATCCTGTTACCAGTGG
CTGCTGCCAGTGGCGATAAGTCGTGTCTTACCGGGTTGGACTCAAGACGATAGTTACCGGATAAGGCGCA
GCGGTCGGGCTGAACGGGGGGTTCGTGCACACAGCCCAGCTTGGAGCGAACGACCTACACCGAACTGAGA
TACCTACAGCGTGAGCTATGAGAAAGCGCCACGCTTCCCGAAGGGAGAAAGGCGGACAGGTATCCGGTAA
GCGGCAGGGTCGGAACAGGAGAGCGCACGAGGGAGCTTCCAGGGGGAAACGCCTGGTATCTTTATAGTCC
TGTCGGGTTTCGCCACCTCTGACTTGAGCGTCGATTTTTGTGATGCTCGTCAGGGGGGCGGAGCCTATGG
AAAAACGCCAGCAACGCGGCCTTTTTACGGTTCCTGGCCTTTTGCTGGCCTTTTGCTCACATGTTCTTTC
CTGCGTTATCCCCTGATTCTGTGGATAACCGTATTACCGCCTTTGAGTGAGCTGATACCGCTCGCCGCAG
CCGAACGACCGAGCGCAGCGAGTCAGTGAGCGAGGAAGCGGAAGAGCGCCCAATACGCAAACCGCCTCTC
CCCGCGCGTTGGCCGATTCATTAATGCAGCTGGCACGACAGGTTTCCCGACTGGAAAGCGGGCAGTGAGC
GCAACGCAATTAATGTGAGTTAGCTCACTCATTAGGCACCCCAGGCTTTACACTTTATGCTTCCGGCTCG
TATGTTGTGTGGAATTGTGAGCGGATAACAATTTCACACAGGAAACAGCTATGACCATGATTACGCCAAG
CTCGGCGCGCCATTGGGATGGAACTAATACGACTCACTATAGGGCTGTGGAGAAGGGCCGTAAACTCCTC
CAGTGGCTGAACTCAGATTGAGAAAGCTGCTTCCACTTCCACTCATGGGACTCAGGCGCTCGGCTTTCAG
GACTTCCTGGAGCCTGGGACTGTCTTTCCCATCACGACTCGGGGAAGGGAAGCCCTCTTTGGGGGAGGTG
AAAGATGGAGTGGCAGTGTTCTGGTAGATGGACGTGGAGGTGTGAGAGTGGAGAGGTGTTTTTGCGAAAG
GGCTACTGGACCAGACCGTGGATGTGGGGTTGTAGGGAGAGTTTAGAGAGTGACCTGCAGAGTTGTCTAG
CCATTGGATGTTTCCCAGAATTGACTGAGATGAGTAAACTTGGCGAACTGGACTGTGTCTATAGGACGAC
GAGGCTCGGCTCTGGACGCTGGTGGAATAATACGATGGCAGTAGGTCAGTCTCAGAGCTTGAGTAGAAAG
GTTCATCTACATCAACGGGTGGCAGTAAACCAGAGTCTGTTGTGTAGTTTACCAATGGGTCTGGACTGAG
CAGACCGGGGGACACCCAACGAGAAGGCTCAGAGGAGTTTCCCTTTAGTGAGGGTTAATTGTTCCATCCC
AATACGCGTCAATTCACTGGCCGTCGTTTTACAACGTCGTGACTGGGAAAACCCTGGCGTTACCCAACTT
AATCGCCTTGCAGCACATCCCCCTTTCGCCAGCTGGCGTAATAGCGAAGAGGCCCGCACCGATCGCCCTT
CCCAACAGTTGCGCAGCCTGAATGGCGAATGGCGCCTGATGCGGTATTTTCTCCTTACGCATCTGTGCGG
TATTTCACACCGCATATGGTGCACTCTCAGTACAATCTGCTCTGATGCCGCATAGTTAAGCCAGCCCCGA
CACCCGCCAACACCCGCTGACGCGCCCTGACGGGCTTGTCTGCTCCCGGCATCCGCTTACAGACAAGCTG
TGACCGTCTCCGGGAGCTGCATGTGTCAGAGGTTTTCACCGTCATCACCGAAACGCGCGAGACGAAAGGG
CCTCGTGATACGCCTATTTTTATAGGTTAATGTCATGATAATAATGGTTTCTTAGAC
